>Addgene plasmid #218696 | pCDB179-TfCut2-L32E-S113E-T237Q | addgene full sequence | sequence record 434085 | Addgene NGS Result
TAATGATCGAGGATCCGGCTGCTAACAAAGCCCGAAAGGAAGCTGAGTTGGCTGCTGCCACCGCTGAGCA
ATAACTAGCATAACCCCTTGGGGCCTCTAAACGGGTCTTGAGGGGTTTTTTGCTGAAAGGAGGAACTATA
TCCGGATTGGCGAATGGG
[124 nt withheld, positions 159-282]
C
[91 nt withheld, positions 284-374]
A
[49 nt withheld, positions 376-424]
CCTTTGACGTTGGAGTCCACGTTCTTT
[37 nt withheld, positions 452-488]
ACCCTATCTCGGTCTATTCTTTTGATTTATAAGGGATTTTGCCGATTTCGGCCTATTGGTTAAAAAATGA
GCTGATTTAACAAAAATTTAACGCGAATTTTAACAAAATATTAACGCTTACAATTTAGGTGGCACTTTTC
GGGGAAATGTGCGCGGAACCCCTATTTGTTTATTTTTCTAAATACATTCAAATATGTATCCGCTCATGAA
TTAATTCTTAGAAAAACTCATCGAGCATCAAATGAAACTGCAATTTATTCATATCAGGATTATCAATACC
ATATTTTTGAAAAAGCCGTTTCTGTAATGAAGGAGAAAACTCACCGAGGCAGTTCCATAGGATGGCAAGA
TCCTGGTATCGGTCTGCGATTCCGACTCGTCCAACATCAATACAACCTATTAATTTCCCCTCGTCAAAAA
TAAGGTTATCAAGTGAGAAATCACCATGAGTGACGACTGAATCCGGTGAGAATGGCAAAAGTTTATGCAT
TTCTTTCCAGACTTGTTCAACAGGCCAGCCATTACGCTCGTCATCAAAATCACTCGCATCAACCAAACCG
TTATTCATTCGTGATTGCGCCTGAGCGAGACGAAATACGCGATCGCTGTTAAAAGGACAATTACAAACAG
GAATCGAATGCAACCGGCGCAGGAACACTGCCAGCGCATCAACAATATTTTCACCTGAATCAGGATATTC
TTCTAATACCTGGAATGCTGTTTTCCCGGGGATCGCAGTGGTGAGTAACCATGCATCATCAGGAGTACGG
ATAAAATGCTTGATGGTCGGAAGAGGCATAAATTCCGTCAGCCAGTTTAGTCTGACCATCTCATCTGTAA
CATCATTGGCAACGCTACCTTTGCCATGTTTCAGAAACAACTCTGGCGCATCGGGCTTCCCATACAATCG
ATAGATTGTCGCACCTGATTGCCCGACATTATCGCGAGCCCATTTATACCCATATAAATCAGCATCCATG
TTGGAATTTAATCGCGGCCTAGAGCAAGACGTTTCCCGTTGAATATGGCTCATAACACCCCTTGTATTAC
TGTTTATGTAAGCAGACAGTTTTATTGTTCATGACCAAAATCCCTTAACGTGAGTTTTCGTTCCACTGAG
CGTCAGACCCCGTAGAAAAGATCAAAGGATCTTCTTGAGATCCTTTTTTTCTGCGCGTAATCTGCTGCTT
GCAAACAAAAAAACCACCGCTACCAGCGGTGGTTTGTTTGCCGGATCAAGAGCTACCAACTCTTTTTCCG
AAGGTAACTGGCTTCAGCAGAGCGCAGATACCAAATACTGTCCTTCTAGTGTAGCCGTAGTTAGGCCACC
ACTTCAAGAACTCTGTAGCACCGCCTACATACCTCGCTCTGCTAATCCTGTTACCAGTGGCTGCTGCCAG
TGGCGATAAGTCGTGTCTTACCGGGTTGGACTCAAGACGATAGTTACCGGATAAGGCGCAGCGGTCGGGC
TGAACGGGGGGTTCGTGCACACAGCCCAGCTTGGAGCGAACGACCTACACCGAACTGAGATACCTACAGC
GTGAGCTATGAGAAAGCGCCACGCTTCCCGAAGGGAGAAAGGCGGACAGGTATCCGGTAAGCGGCAGGGT
CGGAACAGGAGAGCGCACGAGGGAGCTTCCAGGGGGAAACGCCTGGTATCTTTATAGTCCTGTCGGGTTT
CGCCACCTCTGACTTGAGCGTCGATTTTTGTGATGCTCGTCAGGGGGGCGGAGCCTATGGAAAAACGCCA
GCAACGCGGCCTTTTTACGGTTCCTGGCCTTTTGCTGGCCTTTTGCTCACATGTTCTTTCCTGCGTTATC
CCCTGATTCTGTGGATAACCGTATTACCGCCTTTGAGTGAGCTGATACCGCTCGCCGCAGCCGAACGACC
GAGCGCAGCGAGTCAGTGAGCGAGGAAGCGGAAGAGCGCCTGATGCGGTATTTTCTCCTTACGCATCTGT
GCGGTATTTCACACCGCAATGGTGCACTCTCAGTACAATCTGCTCTGATGCCGCATAGTTAAGCCAGTAT
ACACTCCGCTATCGCTACGTGACTGGGTCATGGCTGCGCCCCGACACCCGCCAACACCCGCTGACGCGCC
CTGACGGGCTTGTCTGCTCCCGGCATCCGCTTACAGACAAGCTGTGACCGTCTCCGGGAGCTGCATGTGT
CAGAGGTTTTCACCGTCATCACCGAAACGCGCGAGGCAGCTGCGGTAAAGCTCATCAGCGTGGTCGTGAA
GCGATTCACAGATGTCTGCCTGTTCATCCGCGTCCAGCTCGTTGAGTTTCTCCAGAAGCGTTAATGTCTG
GCTTCTGATAAAGCGGGCCATGTTAAGGGCGGTTTTTTCCTGTTTGGTCACTGATGCCTCCGTGTAAGGG
GGATTTCTGTTCATGGGGGTAATGATACCGATGAAACGAGAGAGGATGCTCACGATACGGGTTACTGATG
ATGAACATGCCCGGTTACTGGAACGTTGTGAGGGTAAACAACTGGCGGTATGGATGCGGCGGGACCAGAG
AAAAATCACTCAGGGTCAATGCCAGCGCTTCGTTAATACAGATGTAGGTGTTCCACAGGGTAGCCAGCAG
CATCCTGCGATGCAGATCCGGAACATAATGGTGCAGGGCGCTGACTTCCGCGTTTCCAGACTTTACGAAA
CACGGAAACCGAAGACCATTCATGTTGTTGCTCAGGTCGCAGACGTTTTGCAGCAGCAGTCGCTTCACGT
TCGCTCGCGTATCGGTGATTCATTCTGCTAACCAGTAAGGCAACCCCGCCAGCCTAGCCGGGTCCTCAAC
GACAGGAGCACGATCATGCGCACCCGTGGGGCCGCCATGCCGGCGATAATGGCCTGCTTCTCGCCGAAAC
GTTTGGTGGCGGGACCAGTGACGAAGGCTTGAGCGAGGGCGTGCAAGATTCCGAATACCGCAAGCGACAG
GCCGATCATCGTCGCGCTCCAGCGAAAGCGGTCCTCGCCGAAAATGACCCAGAGCGCTGCCGGCACCTGT
CCTACGAGTTGCATGATAAAGAAGACAGTCATAAGTGCGGCGACGATAGTCATGCCCCGCGCCCACCGGA
AGGAGCTGACTGGGTTGAAGGCTCTCAAGGGCATCGGTCGAGATCCCGGTGCCTAATGAGTGAGCTAACT
TACATTAATTGCGTTGCGCTCACTGCCCGCTTTCCAGTCGGGAAACCTGTCGTGCCAGCTGCATTAATGA
ATCGGCCAACGCGCGGGGAGAGGCGGTTTGCGTATTGGGCGCCAGGGTGGTTTTTCTTTTCACCAGTGAG
ACGGGCAACAGCTGATTGCCCTTCACCGCCTGGCCCTGAGAGAGTTGCAGCAAGCGGTCCACGCTGGTTT
GCCCCAGCAGGCGAAAATCCTGTTTGATGGTGGTTAACGGCGGGATATAACATGAGCTGTCTTCGGTATC
GTCGTATCCCACTACCGAGATGTCCGCACCAACGCGCAGCCCGGACTCGGTAATGGCGCGCATTGCGCCC
AGCGCCATCTGATCGTTGGCAACCAGCATCGCAGTGGGAACGATGCCCTCATTCAGCATTTGCATGGTTT
GTTGAAAACCGGACATGGCACTCCAGTCGCCTTCCCGTTCCGCTATCGGCTGAATTTGATTGCGAGTGAG
ATATTTATGCCAGCCAGCCAGACGCAGACGCGCCGAGACAGAACTTAATGGGCCCGCTAACAGCGCGATT
TGCTGGTGACCCAATGCGACCAGATGCTCCACGCCCAGTCGCGTACCGTCTTCATGGGAGAAAATAATAC
TGTTGATGGGTGTCTGGTCAGAGACATCAAGAAATAACGCCGGAACATTAGTGCAGGCAGCTTCCACAGC
AATGGCATCCTGGTCATCCAGCGGATAGTTAATGATCAGCCCACTGACGCGTTGCGCGAGAAGATTGTGC
ACCGCCGCTTTACAGGCTTCGACGCCGCTTCGTTCTACCATCGACACCACCACGCTGGCACCCAGTTGAT
CGGCGCGAGATTTAATCGCCGCGACAATTTGCGACGGCGCGTGCAGGGCCAGACTGGAGGTGGCAACGCC
AATCAGCAACGACTGTTTGCCCGCCAGTTGTTGTGCCACGCGGTTGGGAATGTAATTCAGCTCCGCCATC
GCCGCTTCCACTTTTTCCCGCGTTTTCGCAGAAACGTGGCTGGCCTGGTTCACCACGCGGGAAACGGTCT
GATAAGAGACACCGGCATACTCTGCGACATCGTATAACGTTACTGGTTTCACATTCACCACCCTGAATTG
ACTCTCTTCCGGGCGCTATCATGCCATACCGCGAAAGGTTTTGCGCCATTCGATGGTGTCCGGGATCTCG
ACGCTCTCCCTTATGCGACTCCTGCATTAGGAAGCAGCCCAGTAGTAGGTTGAGGCCGTTGAGCACCGCC
GCCGCAAGGAATGGTGCATGCAAGGAGATGGCGCCCAACAGTCCCCCGGCCACGGGGCCTGCCACCATAC
CCACGCCGAAACAAGCGCTCATGAGCCCGAAGTGGCGAGCCCGATCTTCCCCATCGGTGATGTCGGCGAT
ATAGGCGCCAGCAACCGCACCTGTGGCGCCGGTGATGCCGGCCACGATGCGTCCGGCGTAGAGGATCGAG
ATCGATCTCGATCCCGCGAAATTAATACGACTCACTATAGGGAAATTGTGAGCGGATAACAATTCCCCTC
TAGAAATAATTTTGTTTAACTTTAAGAAGGAGATATACATATGGGTCACCACCACCACCACCACCACCAC
CACCACGGTAGCCTGCAAGATTCGGAAGTCAACCAAGAAGCAAAGCCGGAAGTCAAGCCGGAAGTGAAAC
CGGAAACCCATATTAACCTGAAAGTTAGTGACGGCAGCTCTGAAATTTTCTTTAAGATCAAAAAGACCAC
GCCGCTGCGTCGCCTGATGGAAGCGTTTGCCAAACGTCAGGGCAAGGAAATGGATAGCCTGCGTTTCCTG
TATGACGGTATTCGCATCCAGGCAGATCAAGCGCCGGAAGACCTGGACATGGAAGACAACGACATCATTG
AAGCCCACCGTGAACAGATTGGCGGCGCGAACCCTTACGAACGCGGTCCGAACCCGACCGATGCCCTGCT
CGAAGCTCGCTCGGGCCCGTTCTCTGTCTCCGAAGAAAACGTGAGCCGTGAATCGGCTTCCGGCTTTGGC
GGTGGCACAATTTACTATCCTCGCGAGAACAACACCTACGGTGCTGTTGCGATCTCTCCGGGCTATACTG
GTACAGAGGCTTCCATCGCCTGGCTGGGCGAGCGCATCGCTTCTCACGGTTTCGTTGTCATTACCATCGA
TACTATTACCACCCTGGACCAGCCGGACTCGCGTGCTGAACAGCTTAATGCAGCGCTTAACCATATGATC
AATCGTGCTTCGGAAACCGTTCGCAGCCGTATCGATTCTTCTCGTCTGGCGGTGATGGGTCATTCTATGG
GTGGCGGTGGTTCGCTCCGTCTGGCCAGCCAGCGCCCGGATCTGAAAGCGGCAATCCCGCTGACTCCGTG
GCATCTGAACAAAAACTGGTCTTCGGTTACCGTGCCGACCCTGATTATCGGTGCAGACCTGGACACGATT
GCACCGGTTGCGACTCACGCAAAACCGTTCTACAACTCCCTGCCGTCTTCTATTTCTAAGGCATACCTTG
AACTGGACGGTGCAACCCATTTCGCTCCGAACATTCCGAACAAAATCATCGGTAAATACAGCGTGGCCTG
GCTGAAACGTTTTGTTGACAACGACACCCGTTACCAGCAGTTCCTGTGCCCGGGTCCGCGTGACGGTCTT
TTCGGCGAGGTGGAAGAATATCGTAGCACCTGTCCATTC
Features (pLannotate 1.2.2; 20 found; start..end, strand, type, name):
     18..67      +  CDS            SET1 (fragment): solubility-enhancement tag derived from T7 phage gene 10B
     75..122     +  terminator     T7 terminator: transcription terminator for bacteriophage T7 RNA polymerase
    159..587     +  rep_origin     f1 ori (sequence partly withheld): f1 bacteriophage origin of replication; arrow indicates direction of (+) strand synthesis
    640..697     +  promoter       AmpR promoter (fragment): bla
    706..1521    -  CDS            KanR: aminoglycoside phosphotransferase; aph(3')-Ia; confers resistance to kanamycin in bacteria or G418 (Geneticin®) in eukaryotes
   1643..2231    +  rep_origin     ori: high-copy-number ColE1/pMB1/pBR322/pUC origin of replication
   2417..2556    -  misc_feature   bom: basis of mobility region from pBR322
   2658..2849    -  CDS            rop: Rop protein, which maintains plasmids at low copy number; rop
   2866..3246    +  CDS            YPB1_ECOLX: Protein predicted: Swiss-Prot protein existence level 4. From Escherichia coli.
   3318..3609    -  CDS            TcR (fragment): tetracycline efflux protein; tet; confers resistance to tetracycline
   3624..3645    -  protein_bind   CAP binding site: CAP binding activates transcription in the presence of cAMP. E. coli catabolite activator protein
   3658..4740    -  CDS            lacI: lac repressor; lacI; The lac repressor binds to the lac operator to inhibit transcription in E. coli. This inhibition can be relieved by adding lactose or isopropyl-β-D-thiogalactopyranoside (IPTG).
   4741..4818    -  promoter       lacI promoter: lacI
   4826..5105    -  CDS            TcR (fragment): tetracycline efflux protein; tet; confers resistance to tetracycline
   5131..5149    +  promoter       T7 promoter: promoter for bacteriophage T7 RNA polymerase
   5154..5170    +  protein_bind   lac operator: The lac repressor binds to the lac operator to inhibit transcription in E. coli. This inhibition can be relieved by adding lactose or isopropyl-β-D-thiogalactopyranoside (IPTG). lac repressor encoded by lacI
   5189..5211    +  RBS            RBS: efficient ribosome binding site from bacteriophage T7 gene 10 (Olins and Rangwala, 1989)
   5225..5251    +  CDS            9xHis: 9xHis affinity tag
   5261..5557    +  CDS            SMT3: SMT3_YEAST - Experimental evidence at protein level: Swiss-Prot protein existence level 1. Not known; suppressor of MIF2 mutations. From Saccharomyces cerevisiae (strain ATCC 204508 / S288c) (Baker's yeast).
   5555..6277    +  CDS            PETH_UNKP (fragment): Experimental evidence at protein level: Swiss-Prot protein existence level 1. Cutinase that degrades cutin fibers prepared from tomato peels and hydrolyzes various fatty acid monoesters with acyl chain lengths of 2 to 18, with a preference for short-chain substrates (C4 substrate at most). Cannot hydrolyze olive oil (PubMed:22194294). Is also able to degrade polyethylene terephthalate (PET), the most abundant polyester plastic in the world (PubMed:22194294, PubMed:32269349). Can also depolymerize poly(epsilon-caprolactone) (PCL), a synthetic aliphatic biodegradable polyester (PubMed:22194294).
