[The description below was written by a language model from this plasmid's Addgene catalogue record and pLannotate feature annotations shown in this document.]
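Description:
pCDB179-TfCut2-L32E-S113E-T237Q is a 6,337 nt bacterial expression plasmid built on the pCDB179 backbone, a pET-style T7 vector. It is selected with kanamycin through an aph(3')-Ia KanR gene and replicates from a ColE1/pMB1-type origin. The catalogue lists it as high copy, although the feature table also annotates the pBR322 bom region and a rop gene, elements normally associated with lower copy number. An f1 origin is present, and short tetracycline-resistance fragments, a partial AmpR promoter and a small SET1 fragment appear to be backbone remnants rather than functional parts.

The expression cassette consists of a T7 promoter with an adjacent lac operator, the strong T7 gene 10 ribosome binding site and a downstream T7 terminator. A plasmid-borne lacI gene with its own promoter supplies repressor. Transcription therefore depends on a host supplying T7 RNA polymerase and is inducible with IPTG. The open reading frame begins with a polyhistidine tag (10xHis in the catalogue, annotated as 9xHis by the software), followed by yeast SMT3 (SUMO). The catalogue does not mention SMT3, but it typically serves as a solubility-enhancing fusion partner that can be removed by a SUMO protease.

Fused downstream is the synthetic, codon-optimized TfCut2 coding sequence carrying the L32E, S113E and T237Q substitutions. The annotation tool matched this region to a homologous cutinase known to hydrolyse cutin, short-chain esters and polyesters, including polyethylene terephthalate. The plasmid is intended for recombinant production and affinity purification of this TfCut2 variant in bacteria, and it was deposited in connection with work on a low-cost, robot-assisted pipeline for high-throughput enzyme discovery and engineering.
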