Addgene plasmid #218696: pCDB179-TfCut2-L32E-S113E-T237Q
Purpose: Encodes codon optimized TfCut2 L32E-S113E-T237Q enzyme for bacterial expression
Depositing lab: Gregg Beckham. Depositing organization: National Laboratory of the Rockies (NLR). Publication: Enabling high-throughput enzyme discovery and engineering with a low-cost, robot-assisted pipeline. Norton-Baker B, Denton MCR, Murphy NP, Fram B, Lim S, Erickson E, Gauthier NP, Beckham GT. Sci Rep. 2024 Jun 24;14(1):14449. doi: 10.1038/s41598-024-64938-0. PubMed 38914665.
Backbone
  Vector backbone: pCDB179
  Vector type: Bacterial Expression
Growth in bacteria
  Bacterial resistance: Kanamycin, 50 μg/mL
  Growth temperature: 37°C
  Growth strain: DH5alpha
  Copy number: High Copy
Gene/Insert
  Gene/Insert name: TfCut2
  Species: Synthetic
  Mutation: L32E-S113E-T237Q
  Tag / fusion protein: 10xHis (N terminal on backbone)
  Cloning method: Gene Synthesis
Terms and licenses: Academic/Nonprofit Terms; Industry Terms: Not Available to Industry
How to cite: pCDB179-TfCut2-L32E-S113E-T237Q was a gift from Gregg Beckham (Addgene plasmid # 218696 ; http://n2t.net/addgene:218696 ; RRID:Addgene_218696)
